Addgene plasmid #168141: pMS8: pTns(AvCAST)
Purpose: Inducible expression of AvCAST TnsA, TnsB, TnsC, TniQ and TnsD proteins.
Depositing lab: Feng Zhang. Depositing organization: Broad Institute. Publication: Dual modes of CRISPR-associated transposon homing. Saito M, Ladha A, Strecker J, Faure G, Neumann E, Altae-Tran H, Macrae RK, Zhang F. Cell. 2021 Apr 29;184(9):2441-2453.e18. doi: 10.1016/j.cell.2021.03.006. Epub 2021 Mar 25. PubMed 33770501.
Backbone
  Vector backbone: pCOLADuet-1
  Backbone manufacturer: Millipore Sigma
  Vector type: Bacterial Expression
Growth in bacteria
  Bacterial resistance: Kanamycin, 50 μg/mL
  Growth temperature: 37°C
  Growth strain: NEB Stable
  Copy number: Low Copy
Gene/Insert 1
  Gene/Insert name: AvCAST Tns proteins (TnsA, TnsB, TnsC and TniQ)
  Species: Anabaena variabilis
Gene/Insert 2
  Gene/Insert name: AvTnsD
  Species: Anabaena variabilis
Terms and licenses: Academic/Nonprofit Terms; Industry Terms: Not Available to Industry
How to cite: pMS8: pTns(AvCAST) was a gift from Feng Zhang (Addgene plasmid # 168141 ; http://n2t.net/addgene:168141 ; RRID:Addgene_168141)
