[The description below was written by a language model from this plasmid's Addgene catalogue record and pLannotate feature annotations shown in this document.]
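Description:
pMS8: pTns(AvCAST) is a bacterial expression plasmid built on the pCOLADuet-1 backbone that supplies the transposition proteins of the CRISPR-associated transposon (CAST) from Anabaena variabilis. It replicates from the ColA origin at low copy, which is compatible with plasmids carrying other origin types, so it can be maintained alongside additional plasmids in the same E. coli cell. Selection is by kanamycin through an aminoglycoside phosphotransferase (KanR) gene. The backbone also carries lacI with its own promoter.

As in other Duet vectors, the roughly 11.1 kb plasmid has two T7 promoter/lac operator units. According to the catalogue, one insert comprises AvCAST TnsA, TnsB, TnsC and TniQ and the second is AvTnsD. The automated feature table does not annotate these coding sequences. It does leave two large unannotated stretches: one downstream of the first T7 promoter, lac operator and T7 gene 10 ribosome binding site, and a shorter one downstream of the second T7 promoter/lac operator, ending before the single annotated T7 terminator. These gaps are consistent with a multi-gene Tns cassette followed by TnsD, although the record does not confirm that assignment. Transcription depends on T7 RNA polymerase from the host and is held off by the lac repressor until IPTG or lactose is added, which gives the inducible expression stated as the plasmid's purpose. The small TcR, SET1 and AmpR promoter fragments in the annotation appear to be short partial matches rather than functional elements.

The associated publication concerns dual modes of CAST homing, so the plasmid most likely serves as the protein-supplying component in E. coli transposition experiments. The record does not describe any partner plasmids or assay details.
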