Features (pLannotate 1.2.2; 16 found; start..end, strand, type, name):
     24..1106    -  CDS            lacI: lac repressor; lacI; The lac repressor binds to the lac operator to inhibit transcription in E. coli. This inhibition can be relieved by adding lactose or isopropyl-β-D-thiogalactopyranoside (IPTG).
   1107..1184    -  promoter       lacI promoter: lacI
   1192..1227    -  CDS            TcR (fragment): tetracycline efflux protein; tet; confers resistance to tetracycline
   1230..1248    +  promoter       T7 promoter: promoter for bacteriophage T7 RNA polymerase
   1249..1273    +  protein_bind   lac operator: The lac repressor binds to the lac operator to inhibit transcription in E. coli. This inhibition can be relieved by adding lactose or isopropyl-β-D-thiogalactopyranoside (IPTG). lac repressor encoded by lacI
   1288..1310    +  RBS            RBS: efficient ribosome binding site from bacteriophage T7 gene 10 (Olins and Rangwala, 1989)
   7053..7071    +  promoter       T7 promoter: promoter for bacteriophage T7 RNA polymerase
   7072..7096    +  protein_bind   lac operator: The lac repressor binds to the lac operator to inhibit transcription in E. coli. This inhibition can be relieved by adding lactose or isopropyl-β-D-thiogalactopyranoside (IPTG). lac repressor encoded by lacI
   9060..9077    +  CDS            SET1 (fragment): solubility-enhancement tag derived from T7 phage gene 10B
   9085..9132    +  terminator     T7 terminator: transcription terminator for bacteriophage T7 RNA polymerase
   9296..9353    +  promoter       AmpR promoter (fragment): bla
   9362..10177   -  CDS            KanR: aminoglycoside phosphotransferase; aph(3')-Ia; confers resistance to kanamycin in bacteria or G418 (Geneticin®) in eukaryotes
  10178..10269   -  promoter       AmpR promoter: bla
  10287..10922   -  rep_origin     ColA ori: Plasmids containing the ColA origin of replication can be propagated in E. coli cells that contain additional plasmids with compatible origins.
  11007..11071   -  CDS            TcR (fragment): tetracycline efflux protein; tet; confers resistance to tetracycline
  11086..11      -  protein_bind   CAP binding site (across the origin): CAP binding activates transcription in the presence of cAMP. E. coli catabolite activator protein
>Addgene plasmid #168141 | pMS8: pTns(AvCAST) | addgene full sequence | sequence record 330690 | Addgene NGS Result
AACTTACATTAATTGCGTTGCGCTCACTGCCCGCTTTCCAGTCGGGAAACCTGTCGTGCCAGCTGCATTA
ATGAATCGGCCAACGCGCGGGGAGAGGCGGTTTGCGTATTGGGCGCCAGGGTGGTTTTTCTTTTCACCAG
TGAGACGGGCAACAGCTGATTGCCCTTCACCGCCTGGCCCTGAGAGAGTTGCAGCAAGCGGTCCACGCTG
GTTTGCCCCAGCAGGCGAAAATCCTGTTTGATGGTGGTTAACGGCGGGATATAACATGAGCTGTCTTCGG
TATCGTCGTATCCCACTACCGAGATGTCCGCACCAACGCGCAGCCCGGACTCGGTAATGGCGCGCATTGC
GCCCAGCGCCATCTGATCGTTGGCAACCAGCATCGCAGTGGGAACGATGCCCTCATTCAGCATTTGCATG
GTTTGTTGAAAACCGGACATGGCACTCCAGTCGCCTTCCCGTTCCGCTATCGGCTGAATTTGATTGCGAG
TGAGATATTTATGCCAGCCAGCCAGACGCAGACGCGCCGAGACAGAACTTAATGGGCCCGCTAACAGCGC
GATTTGCTGGTGACCCAATGCGACCAGATGCTCCACGCCCAGTCGCGTACCGTCTTCATGGGAGAAAATA
ATACTGTTGATGGGTGTCTGGTCAGAGACATCAAGAAATAACGCCGGAACATTAGTGCAGGCAGCTTCCA
CAGCAATGGCATCCTGGTCATCCAGCGGATAGTTAATGATCAGCCCACTGACGCGTTGCGCGAGAAGATT
GTGCACCGCCGCTTTACAGGCTTCGACGCCGCTTCGTTCTACCATCGACACCACCACGCTGGCACCCAGT
TGATCGGCGCGAGATTTAATCGCCGCGACAATTTGCGACGGCGCGTGCAGGGCCAGACTGGAGGTGGCAA
CGCCAATCAGCAACGACTGTTTGCCCGCCAGTTGTTGTGCCACGCGGTTGGGAATGTAATTCAGCTCCGC
CATCGCCGCTTCCACTTTTTCCCGCGTTTTCGCAGAAACGTGGCTGGCCTGGTTCACCACGCGGGAAACG
GTCTGATAAGAGACACCGGCATACTCTGCGACATCGTATAACGTTACTGGTTTCACATTCACCACCCTGA
ATTGACTCTCTTCCGGGCGCTATCATGCCATACCGCGAAAGGTTTTGCGCCATTCGATGGTGTCCGGGAT
CTCGACGCTCTCCCTTATGCGACTCCTGCATTAGGAAATTAATACGACTCACTATAGGGGAATTGTGAGC
GGATAACAATTCCCCTGTAGAAATAATTTTGTTTAACTTTAATAAGGAGATATACCATGGTTAGGGGTAG
AAGGGAATGGACTCAAGCTAAATATGAGCGATATATAAAAGAAGGTCGTGGCCGAGGAAGTGGTAAGCAC
TATAAACCTTGGCTTACAATCCAAGATGTTCCCTCTAAAGGACGTTCTTCTAGAACTCCTGGTTGGAAAA
CAAATCGAGTACATCATTTCTTCTCAGACCATGAAAAACGGCTATTTTATTTGTTTGAGTGGTCAGATAT
AGTCACAGATATAAGAGAGCAATTTCCTTTAGACAATCTCGATCTAGCCATGAGTATTGCTACAGACATA
GGTATAAAGTACCCTGTAGATACACAAAGTGGCACTCCTCACGTTTTAACAAGCGACTTTATGCTTACAG
TCAACCGCGATGGGAAGCAGATGCAGATTGCCCGGACTGTTAAGCCGTCAACAGAACTGGAGAAAAAGCA
AGTTAATGAGAAATTCGAGATAGAAAGACAATATTACTTAGCAAAGGGTATTGACTGGGGAATTATCACA
GAAAAAGAAATTCCCAGGCTTTTAGCTGAAAATGTTGAGTGGGTTCATTCTGCTTATAGGCTAGAAGCAA
ATTCTGAAATGGACACTGCACAACTGAGTGAATTGTCAACAATTTTAAAATCTAAGCTTCAGGAAGAAGA
TACAACTATAAATAGAGTAACTACTGCTTTAGACAAAGAAATGAATATAAATTCCGGTACATCACTTTAT
GTATTTAAACATTTAATTGCTAGGAAAGAAATCCTTGTGGATCTAGTAGCAATAAAATTATCTGCTTGTC
CGTCAACTAAAGTTATTGAAAAAATAATATTTTAGACCCACATGATAGGTAAATAATATGGTTAAAGATT
TATTTGTCAATGATTTAATAGAGTGGATTGTATACCAAAACACTCATATAGTCGAAAGAATTATTTGGAT
AGATGAAGGTTACATTATTGCATTTGTTATAGATATTAATGCTAAGAAAGGTCTACCTGAACCAAGGAAA
ATATCAGATATTTTAGAAGCTATAACTGAAGGTATTGCTTTTAAGCAGCAACAAGATCCTTGGGCAAGAA
TTATTCGGGATGAAAATTTGACAGATAAGGAAAAGGAATACAGAGATAAAGCTTGGGAGATAATTTCATC
ATTAATTATAGAAGAACCATCAATATATTATAGAAATTTTAGAGGATCGATGGTTAAAGAAGCGGTTGAA
AAGTACAACGAAGAAAGGGATAAAGATAAATTAGTAGAAAAAACCGTCTATGGTTATTTGAGAAGATTTT
GGCAGAGAGGAAAAACTATAAATGCTCTCATACCTGATTTTATCAATTCATCAGGTAAGGGCAAGATTCG
AGGACAATCGGGCAAGAAGAGAGGAAGACCAAGAAAATATGCACATGACCCAGATATTGGTGAAGGTGTA
AATGTTACAGAAGAAGATAGAAAGATTTTTAGAGTATCTATAAGCAAATTTTACAATAATCCAAAAGAAA
ACTACTTAACAACAGCCTATGAATTAATGGTGAAAGAATATTACAAGGAAGGAATTAGATATGACGAGAA
TGGTGTTCAAAAATCTATATTAACCCCAACTGATAAAATACCTACAATTACTCAATTCAAATACTGGTAT
CAACTTGAACAGGATGATGTTACCAAAACTTTAACATCTCGAAAAGGAGCCAAGCGAGTAGCTTTAGAGA
ATAGAGCAATTTTGGGAAACTCTAAGATGGAAACTATTGGCCCTGGTTCTAGATATCAAATTGATGCCAC
AGTTGCTGATGTATATTTAGTTTCAAAATATAACCGTGACTGGATAATTGGTAGACCAGTTATCTATGTA
ATTATTGATGTTTTTAGTAGAATGATTACAGGTGTTTATGTCGGTTTAGAAGGCCCATCTTGGATAGGAG
CAATGATGGCACTAGCCAATGTAGCTACAGATAAAACCCTGTTTTGCCAGGAATATAACATTAATATTAC
TGAAAATGAATGGCCTTGCAATCAAATGCCAGATGCAATTTTAGGAGATAGGGGAGAATTAGCAGGTATG
ACAGTAGAAACATTAATCCCTAATCTTTATGTTCGTATTGAAAATGCAGCTTCCTATAGAGCAGATTGGA
AAGGGTTAGTAGAAAGACACTTTCGTATAATTCATGAATATGTAAAACCTTTTTTACCTGGTTATGTGGA
TACGGATTTTAGGCAAAGAGGTGCAAGGGATTATAGGCTTGATGGCAAACTTGATATAGATCAATTTACT
GAGATTATTATTCGTTTAATTGTTCACCATAACAATAAACCTCTTACTGAATATGAAAGAGATGAAGCAA
TGATTGCTGATGATACCCCTCCTATACCTAGAGAGTTGTGGAAGTGGGGTATCGCCAATCGTTCTGGCAG
ACTCAGAACTTTTTCTGAAGATATTGTCAAATTGAACTTGATGCCTACTGAGAAAGCAACTATTACTGCT
AAAGGCATCAAAATGAGAGGTAAGGAGATGTACTATACCTGTGATAGTGCTAAAAATGAGCAATGGTTTG
AAAAAGCTAGAAGTAATCTCCTTTCTAAGTCAGAAAAATCATTGATTGTATCTTATGACATCAGAAAGCC
AAACTTCATTTATCTTCCATCTAGTGATGGTAGAGATTTTGAAAAATGTTTTCTTATTGACTTAGAAGGG
CGGTATGCTAATAAAAACTTTCATGATATTGAATATCTGCTTGCTTATGAAGAATTGCAAAGACAGAAAA
GCCAAGGTAAACAGCTACAAGAAAAGGTAGATTTAATAGCTGATATTGAAAGCATAGTAGATAGAGCAGA
AAAAATGACTGATGCTTCTCAATATCATAATTTAAGTAAGAGCAAGAAAGTTTCTGGAATAAGAGATAAT
AGGGCTTTTGAAAAGGCTAAACGACGAGAGAATGAAGGATTTGAATTAGCAATTACAGATAATCAGAGCA
GTTTTCAGGTTGCAGAGAGTACAGCAGAAACCTCCGAACAGCCAGAATCACTACAGCCAAACCATCTGAA
TCTTCTTAAGAAAAAGCGACAGGAGCGAAAACGTGGACAGAATTGAGAGTGAACTGGTTAAAATTCCTAA
TGGAGAACTAGCAGTTATTGCCAGATATATAGATCAAAAACTGCCAGAATACAACACTAATCCATTAATT
CAGGCATTACCTCCTATCCTATCAGCAGCAGAATTTATAGATAAAGTAGCCAGAGAACCAAATTTTGATG
AACAAGAGAGAGAGCTAGAACCACATTATAGATTTCATTGTATTGAGAGGTTATCTAGATATTTTGACCC
TCAAAATAAAACTCTTGAATTACAAAAAGTTATTTGTACGCTTATCATGACAGGCTATCTGTCAAGGAAC
CTTTTAAAACCTGAATATGCAAATCGCTCTAGGCAAATTTATAATGCAATAGGTAATGGAGGAGGTAAAA
ATTTAGAAAACTATGTTAATCTTCCTACATCTGCGTCCGGCTTAACTCTAATTGGCCCATCAGGTATTGG
AAAGACTACAAATTTCAAAAATATTCTTGAGCTTTATCCCCAAATAATTTTTCATCCTGATTATAGTGTT
TACCAAATAGTTTGGCTGCGGGTAGATTGCCCTAAAACTTTAAAGGGGTTATGTATAGATACTTTTGCAG
GTATCGATAAATTGTTAGGAACTAATTTATTAAAGAAATTTAACCCAGCACGCACATCTGAAGATTATCT
ATTGGCTCAACTTGCACAAACAGCACACACTCATCATCTAGGAGTTTTGGTGATTGATGAAATACAAAAT
TTAGCAACTGCAAAAAGAAATAGAGACGAAATATTAAATTTTTTAGTAAAGCTCGATAATACTATTGGAA
TTCCAGTTATTCGTGTAGGTACGAATGAAGCCATTAGTTTTCTTCAAGGTAATCTTAGAAATGCTAGAAG
AAATACTGGAGAAGGAAGTAGAATGTGGGATAGAATGGTAAATAATGATGAATGGTGTTACTTTTTAGAA
GGAATATGGGAATACCAATGGACAAAAACACCTGTTCATTTCTCGGATGAAATAAAAGAAGTTTTTTATG
ATGAAAGCCAGGGAATTATTGATATTGCTATAAAACTTTACAAAATGGTTCAATGGAGAGCGATTTCAAT
AGGTGACCAAGAAATTATTACGGTTGATCTGATTCGTCAAGTAGCTAAAGAAGGATTGTATTTAGTAAAG
CCAATGCTAGATGCAATTAGGTTAGGGGACAGAGAGTGGATGATTAAATATAAGGATATTGCTCCTCTCG
ATATTACGGAATATCACAATAGATGTGTATCTGAGATTGATGCTAAAGATTTGACAGAGATTAAGAGATT
AGCTAAAAAGCAGCAGAATCAGCAGAAAGTATCTCCGAAGCTCAATTATGTAATTAGTGAGCTGTTGAAA
TTGGAAGTAGAATCTGGTAAAGCAAAGGAATGTGCAGAACAAATTGTTTATAGTCATGAAGATCCAGACA
TTCCAATTCCATCTTTAGTTAATAAGGCATATGCTCTTGCTTTGCAAGGATGTCAAGTAAATGAGAGTCT
TGCTAAAACAAGTACCAGGAAAGCTAAATTAAAGACAAAGTACCAAGAGAATGATATTCGGCGAATTGTC
GAGAATGCCAAGAAAGACAAAAAATCTGCATACGAGGATTTGAAATTAGCAGGTATAATCAAAAATCCAG
TTGAAGATTTTATCAATATTTAGCTTCTAAATGCTTAGTTTTTTCCCAACTCTGTATCCCGATGAACTTT
TATATAGCACTTTAGCTAGATACCATATTCGGAGTGGAAATAAAAGTTTCAAGCAAACTGACTTAGAGCT
ATTCGGTTACAGTTCCCAACAAATATGCAAAATTACCTTAACTAATAATTTAAATTATTTAGTGAAAAAC
TTACCTTTACGCTCCCAGCAAAAAGTTGAGAATTTACTACAAAATCATACTTTATATTCCTTTTATGCAA
CTTTATTAATGCCGCAGGAGGCTTGGCTGCTGAAAAACTCAATGAGTAATAAATTCAGTGGGTCTATACT
AGATTTTGCTAAAGTGGCTAATAATTCTAGTGATGATTCAAAAAAATTTTTAAAATTTTGCCCTGAATGT
TTAGAGAAAGATACCCAAAAGTATGGTGAACCTTACTGGCATAGAATACATCAAGTCCCTGGCATTTTAG
TTTGTCCAATTCATCGTGTTGTTTTACACAATAGCTGTATAGAAGTTGAATCGAAAGGCATACATTATCA
TGCTGCCAGCATAGATAATTGTTTATTAGCAAATAATGTGAAAAAATTGACAAATAAAACTGTAGAAACA
CTTTCAATACTGGCACATGATATTAATTGGCTAATTCATAGCAGTTTTGCCTTTCAAGGTTTGGCTTGGC
TTCGCGCTCAGTACCAGCGTTACTTATTGGATAAAGGACTGCTAAAAACCTTTGCTGGTGGCAAGTTTAA
GTTTAATGATTGTGGTTTTGCCCAGCTTATATTTGAGTTTTATGGTCAAGAATCCTTAGAAGCCCTCAAT
CCAAAGCTGACCCAAAATCAAGGTAAATATTTTTCTCACTGCTTGTTTGGATGCGACTTAAACCCAGCAA
TTGACCGCATAACTCATATCTTAATGATAAAATTTTTAGCAAATTCTATAGAAGAGTTCTTTCAGTCATA
ACTTAAGTCGAACAGAAAGTAATCGTATTGTACACGGCCGCATAATCGAAATTAATACGACTCACTATAG
GGGAATTGTGAGCGGATAACAATTCCCCATCTTAGTATATTAGTTAAGTATAAGAAGGAGATATACATGG
TGAGTTTTTTCCCTCAACCTTATCCAGATGAAATTTTATATAGTGTTATTGCTCGTTATCACATTAGAAG
TGGCAATACGAGTCCAAAAATTACATTACAAGATTTATTTAAGTCACAGACTACTGTGGCGACAGTAGAT
TTACCATCGAACCTTAGTAATTTAATTAAAAACCTACAATTTATCTCAAATTACCAAGTTGAAGAGTTGA
TATATAAACATACTCTCTACCCTTTATATAGCCCTTTTTTGCCAGCAAACAGGTCTAGTCAGGTACTGGA
ATCTATGAAAGGAGATTATGGGGGAGATATTCATACAAGAGCCGGAATTATGGCAAGCTCAATTACTATG
CCGAAATATTTGCGGTTTTGTCCAACTTGCTGGGAAGAAGACTTAAAAAATTATGGCGAACCTTACTGGC
ATCGCATCCATCAAATACCAGGGATTTTAGTTTGTCCATTTCATGGTGAAGTTTTGCAAGATAGCCTAGC
TCCTTTACATGGTTTTAATAAGCATGAATATTATGCAGCTAGTACAGACAACTGTTCTATTACTAAAGAA
CCCAGTATTCTTAGCCCTGACACACTGAAAAAATTACTAATATTAGCCAAAGATTTTTGGTGGTTACTCA
ATAGTGAAATACCTTGCCAAGAGCCACAGTGGTTTCGCAAACAGTACACAAATCTGATGATTGAGCAGGG
TTTTGCAACTCCAACTGGTCGAATTTACCAGAACAAACTACTAGATAATTTTTTGTTCTTTTATGGTCAA
GAAATGCTCAGTGCTGTTGATTCAATGGTAAATCATAATGATTCAAACAACTGGGTTACTAGCATCGTCA
GGAAATATAGGAAATCTTTCCATCCTCTTAGACATCTGCTAATGATGCGTTTTTTGAAAACATCAGTAGA
GGAATTTTTTCAAAAAGATACTGAATACAAGCCTTTTGGCGAACCCCCCTGGTTGTGTCTCAATGCTGCC
GCAGAACATTATCTACAACCAGTGATTACCAATTTAGTCATTACTTTATGCTGCGATACAAAAAAGCCTG
TCGGTACTTTTTCTTGTGCTTGCGGAATGGTTTATTGCCGGACTGGGCCTGATGAAACGGATGAAGACAA
AGTTCGCATTGGTAAAGTCAAGGCATTCGGTCAAATATGGGAGCAAAAGCTGAAAGAATTGGTGGAAGTT
GAAAAGTTGGGTTTGCGGGAGACAGCCAGAAGATTAAATGTTGATGCCAGAACTATCAAACGTTATGTAT
CTCGTCTAAAATTGACAACTTATTGGCAGACTAGAACAGAAAATGACTCTGTAGGCTTACAGGGAGTCCC
AGAAATAGATCCCAATTTTGCAACTGAACTCAAATTAAAACACAGGCAAAATTGGATGGCTTTACAAGTA
CAGAACCCTGAAGCTTCAAAGACAACTCTGAGAAAACTAGTACCAGCCACCTATATTTGGCTATACAGGA
ATGACAGAGAATGGCTCAATCAAAACTCACCCACTTTACAAGTTGCCGTTCCTTCCGTTGTGAGAGTTGA
TTGGCATGAGCGAGATCAGCAAATTCTCGCTCAGGTTCAAGATGCAGTGCGATCGCTACTTAAGGCTGAT
ATACCAGAGAAAATTTCTATTAGTAGGGTAGGGAAAACTATCGGCTTACTTGCATTACTCGAAAAACATC
TCGACCAGATGCCTTTAACAAAGGCTTATTTGGAATCAGTCGTTGAAACTGTAGAAGAATTTCAGATGCG
CCGGATCAAGTGGGCAATCAAGCTGCTTGATGAATGTGGAGAAGAAATTATGCGCTGGAAGGTAGTCAGA
GTTGCTGCTTTGCGAGAGGATTGCTCCCAAAGAGTCAGTGCATTTCTGGAAAGTGAACTGGAGAAAGCAT
ACAAGAAAGAGAGGTGATTAATTAACCTAGGCTGCTGCCACCGCTGAGCAATAACTAGCATAACCCCTTG
GGGCCTCTAAACGGGTCTTGAGGGGTTTTTTGCTGAAACCTCAGGCATTTGAGAAGCACACGGTCACACT
GCTTCCGGTAGTCAATAAACCGGTAAACCAGCAATAGACATAAGCGGCTATTTAACGACCCTGCCCTGAA
CCGACGACAAGCTGACGACCGGGTCTCCGCAAGTGGCACTTTTCGGGGAAATGTGCGCGGAACCCCTATT
TGTTTATTTTTCTAAATACATTCAAATATGTATCCGCTCATGAATTAATTCTTAGAAAAACTCATCGAGC
ATCAAATGAAACTGCAATTTATTCATATCAGGATTATCAATACCATATTTTTGAAAAAGCCGTTTCTGTA
ATGAAGGAGAAAACTCACCGAGGCAGTTCCATAGGATGGCAAGATCCTGGTATCGGTCTGCGATTCCGAC
TCGTCCAACATCAATACAACCTATTAATTTCCCCTCGTCAAAAATAAGGTTATCAAGTGAGAAATCACCA
TGAGTGACGACTGAATCCGGTGAGAATGGCAAAAGTTTATGCATTTCTTTCCAGACTTGTTCAACAGGCC
AGCCATTACGCTCGTCATCAAAATCACTCGCATCAACCAAACCGTTATTCATTCGTGATTGCGCCTGAGC
GAGACGAAATACGCGGTCGCTGTTAAAAGGACAATTACAAACAGGAATCGAATGCAACCGGCGCAGGAAC
ACTGCCAGCGCATCAACAATATTTTCACCTGAATCAGGATATTCTTCTAATACCTGGAATGCTGTTTTCC
CGGGGATCGCAGTGGTGAGTAACCATGCATCATCAGGAGTACGGATAAAATGCTTGATGGTCGGAAGAGG
CATAAATTCCGTCAGCCAGTTTAGTCTGACCATCTCATCTGTAACATCATTGGCAACGCTACCTTTGCCA
TGTTTCAGAAACAACTCTGGCGCATCGGGCTTCCCATACAATCGATAGATTGTCGCACCTGATTGCCCGA
CATTATCGCGAGCCCATTTATACCCATATAAATCAGCATCCATGTTGGAATTTAATCGCGGCCTAGAGCA
AGACGTTTCCCGTTGAATATGGCTCATACTCTTCCTTTTTCAATATTATTGAAGCATTTATCAGGGTTAT
TGTCTCATGAGCGGATACATATTTGAATGTATTTAGAAAAATAAACAAATAGGCATGCTAGCGCAGAAAC
GTCCTAGAAGATGCCAGGAGGATACTTAGCAGAGAGACAATAAGGCCGGAGCGAAGCCGTTTTTCCATAG
GCTCCGCCCCCCTGACGAACATCACGAAATCTGACGCTCAAATCAGTGGTGGCGAAACCCGACAGGACTA
TAAAGATACCAGGCGTTTCCCCCTGATGGCTCCCTCTTGCGCTCTCCTGTTCCCGTCCTGCGGCGTCCGT
GTTGTGGTGGAGGCTTTACCCAAATCACCACGTCCCGTTCCGTGTAGACAGTTCGCTCCAAGCTGGGCTG
TGTGCAAGAACCCCCCGTTCAGCCCGACTGCTGCGCCTTATCCGGTAACTATCATCTTGAGTCCAACCCG
GAAAGACACGACAAAACGCCACTGGCAGCAGCCATTGGTAACTGAGAATTAGTGGATTTAGATATCGAGA
GTCTTGAAGTGGTGGCCTAACAGAGGCTACACTGAAAGGACAGTATTTGGTATCTGCGCTCCACTAAAGC
CAGTTACCAGGTTAAGCAGTTCCCCAACTGACTTAACCTTCGATCAAACCGCCTCCCCAGGCGGTTTTTT
CGTTTACAGAGCAGGAGATTACGACGATCGTAAAAGGATCTCAAGAAGATCCTTTACGGATTCCCGACAC
CATCACTCTAGATTTCAGTGCAATTTATCTCTTCAAATGTAGCACCTGAAGTCAGCCCCATACGATATAA
GTTGTAATTCTCATGTTAGTCATGCCCCGCGCCCACCGGAAGGAGCTGACTGGGTTGAAGGCTCTCAAGG
GCATCGGTCGAGATCCCGGTGCCTAATGAGTGAGCT
